Addgene plasmid #86714: pBN67
Purpose: DamID control plasmid for C. elegans
Depositing lab: Peter Askjaer. Depositing organization: Centro Andaluz de Biologia del Desarrollo (CABD). Publication: Genome-wide analysis links emerin to neuromuscular junction activity in Caenorhabditis elegans. Gonzalez-Aguilera C, Ikegami K, Ayuso C, de Luis A, Iniguez M, Cabello J, Lieb JD, Askjaer P. Genome Biol. 2014 Feb 3;15(2):R21. doi: 10.1186/gb-2014-15-2-r21. PubMed 24490688.
Backbone
  Vector backbone: pBN8
  Vector type: Worm Expression
Growth in bacteria
  Bacterial resistance: Ampicillin, 100 μg/mL
  Growth temperature: 37°C
  Growth strain: DH5alpha
  Copy number: High Copy
Gene/Insert
  Gene/Insert name: Phsp16.41::GFP::MYCDam
  Species: C. elegans (nematode)
  Cloning method: Restriction Enzyme; 5′ cloning site unknown (unknown if destroyed); 3′ cloning site unknown (unknown if destroyed)
  Sequencing primers: 5′ unknown
Terms and licenses: Academic/Nonprofit Terms; Industry Terms: Not Available to Industry
How to cite: pBN67 was a gift from Peter Askjaer (Addgene plasmid # 86714 ; http://n2t.net/addgene:86714 ; RRID:Addgene_86714)
