[The description below was written by a language model from this plasmid's Addgene catalogue record and pLannotate feature annotations shown in this document.]
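Description:
pBN67 is a C. elegans expression plasmid built on the pBN8 backbone and intended as the control construct for DamID (DNA adenine methyltransferase identification) experiments in worms. In bacteria it is maintained as a high-copy plasmid through a ColE1/pUC-type origin and selected with ampicillin via the β-lactamase gene and its native promoter. Small remnants of rop, bom, lacZα and pBluescript/pUC polylinkers reflect the cloning history of the backbone rather than functional elements.

The payload is recorded as Phsp16.41::GFP::MYCDam. The feature table shows a single reverse-strand fusion in which a green fluorescent protein of Aequorea victoria origin is followed by a Myc epitope (annotated as a fragment of a 3xMyc tag) and the full E. coli dam coding sequence, whose product methylates adenine in GATC sites. Just upstream of the GFP lies a short, divergently oriented hsp-16.1 fragment, which probably reflects the heat-shock gene region that supplies the hsp-16.41 promoter named in the record. In DamID, a Dam fusion to a chromatin- or nuclear envelope-associated protein marks nearby DNA, while an untethered fusion such as GFP::Dam reports background methylation and chromatin accessibility, providing the reference against which the protein-of-interest signal is normalised.

The plasmid also carries an unc-119 coding sequence, commonly used as a rescue marker to select transgenic animals in an unc-119 mutant background. Short C. elegans genomic fragments (matches to aex-5 and GSLG1) flank the cargo. These could be homology arms for targeted single-copy insertion, but the record does not state the integration method.
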