Features (pLannotate 1.2.2; 17 found; start..end, strand, type, name):
    705..920     +  CDS            GSLG1_CAEEL (fragment): Experimental evidence at protein level: Swiss-Prot protein existence level 1. From Caenorhabditis elegans.
   1398..1414    +  CDS            M13 gene XI (fragment): pXI; XI; phage assembly
   2179..2767    -  rep_origin     ori: high-copy-number ColE1/pMB1/pBR322/pUC origin of replication
   2938..3798    -  CDS            AmpR: β-lactamase; bla; confers resistance to ampicillin, carbenicillin, and related antibiotics
   3799..3903    -  promoter       AmpR promoter: bla
   3998..4033    +  CDS            rop (fragment): Rop protein, which maintains plasmids at low copy number; rop
   4135..4234    +  misc_feature   bom (fragment): basis of mobility region from pBR322
   4240..4376    -  CDS            lacZα (fragment): LacZα fragment of β-galactosidase; lacZ fragment
   5932..6084    -  CDS            aex-5 (fragment): AEX5_CAEEL - Also known as kpc-3 From Caenorhabditis elegans.
   6630..7460    -  CDS            dam: DMA_ECOLI - Experimental evidence at protein level: Swiss-Prot protein existence level 1. Methylates DNA within the sequence GATC and protects the DNA from cleavage by the restriction endonuclease MboI. Although it shares sequence specificity with a number of type II restriction endonucleases and methylases, it is thought to act in postreplication mismatch repair rather than as a part of a restriction modification system. May also play a role in DNA replication. From Escherichia coli (strain K12).
   7469..7496    -  CDS            3xMyc (fragment): 3 tandem Myc epitope tags
   7521..8381    -  CDS            sg25: sg25 is a basic (constitutively fluorescent) green fluorescent protein published in 1997, derived from Aequorea victoria.
   8402..8462    -  misc_feature   MCS (fragment): pBluescript multiple cloning site
   8818..8868    +  CDS            hsp-16.1 (fragment): HSP11_CAEEL - Also known as hsp16-1b. Experimental evidence at transcript level: Swiss-Prot protein existence level 2. From Caenorhabditis elegans.
   8866..8900    +  misc_feature   MCS (fragment): pUC18/19 multiple cloning site
   9328..10170   -  CDS            unc-119: UN119_CAEEL - Experimental evidence at protein level: Swiss-Prot protein existence level 1. Myristoyl-binding protein that acts as a cargo adapter: specifically binds the myristoyl moiety of a subset of N-terminally myristoylated proteins and is required for their localization. Plays a key role in ciliary membrane localization of proteins. Required for the establishment or function of the nervous system. From Caenorhabditis elegans.
  10281..10298   +  misc_feature   P element 5' end (fragment): No description available
>Addgene plasmid #86714 | pBN67 | addgene full sequence | sequence record 171409 | Addgene NGS Result
TATTGCGAACCGCGGGGTGAATCCCAAAAACGAATGCGTTTTGGTGGAGTGATTGATTCGAATCGAAGAA
GAAAAAGAAGAAGACGTGGAATAGAGAGCTCACTCTTAACCGAGCAGCACACACCGACAGAAAAAAAAAT
GAAATGAATGAGGGTCTTCTTCTTCTTCTTCTTCGAATGATTGACAGAAATGGGAAAAAGAGGAAGATTG
AGAAGGGAAAAAGGAAGGAGAAAAGAAGCAGAAGAAGACGTCAGAGAGGAGAGGAACGAGCGGAAAAGCA
GCGGGCGCAAGTCATAGAAGTAGCAGAGCTGGGGAGAAGAAGACACTATCCAAGAAAGGAATGACGAGAG
AGTATGCAAAGGGGTATAGGGTGCAGACAGAATAGGAACAGAATAACAGATGATGAGCCAAGAAGAGTTG
AAAAGGGCGATGAATTTGTCATGTAACTTAATTTGGGTCAATTTGAGCATGATGAATTGAAATCATCCCT
TGTTGGGAGTTAATAACCGGTTTGTTATCAGAAACCCTGTAATAGAAGGGCGCCCTAACTTTGAGCCAAT
TCATCCCGGTTTCTGTCAAATATATCAAAAAGTGGTCAACTGACAAATTGTTTTTGATATTATAATAAAC
ATTTTATCCGTTAACAATTTTCGAATACTTTTTACAAGGACTTGGATAAATTGGCTCAAAGACGAAGTGA
GTTTGCTACCATCATGGAATCAGGAGGACATTTCGACAATGTCATATAATGTTTGAAAAATGATTTTAAC
AAGGGTCTCATTCGAGATAAGCAATGCTCTGAGCAAGTGGCTCGTCGTCTTCAAGAATCTCTTGTTGATA
TTCATTTGGATCCTGTTTTGCACGAAGCATGTGCCATGGATATTCAGAGTTTTTGCAAAAAAGTTCCGCC
AGGTCAAACAATCTTTTTAATTTTTATATGATACTTCGGGTGTATTTTTCTTCTTTTTCCTGTTCATTTT
CGCTTTTTTCTCACTTTTTTGTAACAAAATCTCTCACTTTTCTGTAAGTCTTAACAAAAGTTCAATTGGC
TCGATCAAGTAAAATTTCGGCCGTATGAACGTTTTCAAAGGTTTTCATTTTTTTTTAAGTTCATTCACAA
TATCATGAATCTCTCGTCCTTTGGTTTCCGGTAAGTAGCGAAATAATATAAGCATACTTATAAATGAAGG
AATTGAATATAGAATAAGGAAAGCATAACTACCAATAACGGAATATAGAGGTAATACTGTAAATGTACTG
ATAACCACCATTACAGTATTCATTGAATATGCCACAGATTGAGCAATACTACGATGTTTTTGAGGTACCA
GTTCAGAGGATATAAACCACGAAATTGGACCAACTCCAGTTCTGAAATTTCATTATTCGATTAAATCAAA
ATATATTTGAAAAACCTCACCCATAAGTATAACCGTAGATGATCAATGCAACTAGGCATCCGTATTTCAT
CGGGTCAATCAGAATACGTATTTTTGCGAAGAATACGAATGCAATTAGAGCTAAATTATTGAGAAATGTG
AAGAGAAGGAGAAGCTTGCGTCGACCAACTCTGTAAACTTATTCATACAATTTTGTCTTCAAATTTTGAA
CGTTTAAAACTATCTTATTCAATGAGTTAGCGGGTTTTTATAGTGAGTTAGTTCACGATTATCTAATAAA
ACTATGTCCAAACATCCTAACTGCGACCGTATTCTCACTAACTCGTCTTAAAAACGTTGAGATTATTTTA
AACCCTTCTTCAGTACAACTACAGTACTGATGCACAAATACAATAATAATAATACATTCAGACATACTCT
GAACAATGTAACTTGTTTTTGTTATACTGTGGTAACATTTATTGAAATGAAATATAACCTTACTTTTCAA
TCACAATTCCACCAGTAATTGTTCCAGAAACATAAGCTAAACCCATTGCAGTTGTACTCCATTCAGCAAT
TTCTGACTCAACATTTGCATTTTCTAGAAAGAAAGTAGAGGATAAAAGAAGAGCCCATAATCCGACAGGG
CCCTGTGAAATTGTTATCCGCTGGTATCAGCTCACTCAAAGGCGGTAATACGGTTATCCACAGAATCAGG
GGATAACGCAGGAAAGAACATGTGAGCAAAAGGCCAGCAAAAGACCAGGAACCGTAAAAAGGCCGCGTTG
CTGGCGTTTTTCCATAGGCTCCGCCCCCCTGACGAGCATCACAAAAATCGACGCTCAAGTCAGAGGTGGC
GAAACCCGACAGGACTATAAAGATACCAGGCGTTTCCCCCTGGAAGCTCCCTCGTGCGCTCTCCTGTTCC
GACCCTGCCGCTTACCGGATACCTGTCCGCCTTTCTCCCTTCGGGAAGCGTGGCGCTTTCTCATAGCTCA
CGCTGTAGGTATCTCAGTTCGGTGTAGGTCGTTCGCTCCAAGCTGGGCTGTGTGCACGAACCCCCCGTTC
AGCCCGACCGCTGCGCCTTATCCGGTAACTATCGTCTTGAGTCCAACCCGGTAAGACACGACTTATCGCC
ACTGGCAGCAGCCACTGGTAACAGGATTAGCAGAGCGAGGTATGTAGGCGGTGCTACAGAGTTCTTGAAG
TGGTGGCCTAACTACGGCTACACTAGAAGAACAGTATTTGGTATCTGCGCTCTGCTGAAGCCAGTTACCT
TCGGAAAAAGAGTTGGTAGCTCTTGATCCGGCAAACAAACCACCGCTGGTAGCGGTGGTTTTTTTGTTTG
CAAGCAGCAGATTACGCGCAGAAAAAAAGGATCTCAAGAAGATCCTTTGATCTTTTCTACGGGGTCTGAC
GCTCAGTGGAACGAAAACTCACGTTAAGGGATTTTGGTCATGAGATTATCAAAAAGGATCTTCACCTAGA
TCCTTTTAAATTAAAAATGAAGTTTTAAATCAATCTAAAGTATATATGAGTAAACTTGGTCTGACAGTTA
CCAATGCTTAATCAGTGAGGCACCTATCTCAGCGATCTGTCTATTTCGTTCATCCATAGTTGCCTGACTC
CCCGTCGTGTAGATAACTACGATACGGGAGGGCTTACCATCTGACCCCAGTGCTGCAATGATACCGCGAG
ACCCACGCTCACCGGCTCCAGATTTATCAGCAATAAACCAGCCAGCCGGAAGGGCCGAGCGCAGAAGTGG
TCCTGCAACTTTATCCGCCTCCATCCAGTCTATTAATTGTTGCCGGGAAGCTAGAGTAAGTAGTTCGCCA
GTTAATAGTTTGCGCAACGTTGTTGCCATTGCTACAGGCATCGTGGTGTCACGCTCGTCGTTTGGTATGG
CTTCATTCAGCTCCGGTTCCCAACGATCAAGGCGAGTTACATGATCCCCCATGTTGTGCAAAAAAGCGGT
TAGCTCCTTCGGTCCTCCGATCGTTGTCAGAAGTAAGTTGGCCGCAGTGTTATCACTCATGGTTATGGCA
GCACTGCATAATTCTCTTACTGTCATGCCATCCGTAAGATGCTTTTCTGTGACTGGTGAGTACTCAACCA
AGTCATTCTGAGAATAGTGTATGCGGCGACCGAGTTGCTCTTGCCCGGCGTCAATACGGGATAATACCGC
GCCACATAGCAGAACTTTAAAAGTGCTCATCATTGGAAAACGTTCTTCGGGGCGAAAACTCTCAAGGATC
TTACCGCTGTTGAGATCCAGTTCGATGTAACCCACTCGTGCACCCAACTGATCTTCAGCATCTTTTACTT
TCACCAGCGTTTCTGGGTGAGCAAAAACAGGAAGGCAAAATGCCGCAAAAAAGGGAATAAGGGCGACACG
GAAATGTTGAATACTCATACTCTTCCTTTTTCAATATTATTGAAGCATTTATCAGGGTTATTGTCTCATG
AGCGGATACATATTTGAATGTATTTAGAAAAATAAACAAATAGGGGTTCCGCGCACATTTCCCCGAAAAG
TGCCACCTGACGTCTAAGAAACCATTATTATCATGACATTAACCTATAAAAATAGGCGTATCACGAGGCC
CTTTCGTCTCGCGCGTTTCGGTGATGACGGTGAAAACCTCTGACACATGCAGCTCCCGGAGACGGTCACA
GCTTGTCTGTAAGCGGATGCCGGGAGCAGACAAGCCCGTCAGGGCGCGTCAGCGGGTGTTGGCGGGTGTC
GGGGCTGGCTTAACTATGCGGCATCAGAGCAGATTGCACTGAGAGTGCACCATATGCGGTGTGAAATACC
GCACAGATGCGTAAGGAGAAAATACCGCATCAGGCGCCATTCGCCATTCAGGCTGCGCAACTGTTGGGAA
GGGCGATCGGTGCGGGCCTCTTCGCTATTACGCCAGCTGGCGAAAGGGGGATGTGCTGCAAGGCGATTAA
GTTGGGTAACGCCAGGGTTTTCCCCAGTCACGACGTCACAGCACGTGTGTTTTTGAACACGGCGATATGT
ATCTGTAGATCATCCCCAATTTTCAACAATGAATCTAAATACTGAACTTTTTGTGTAATCTTTAGTGCAG
AAAAATGACCAAAATCAGCGATTTTCCGATTATACCCAAAATATCTCAGCTCAATGAGCACCTATAAAAA
TGTAAAAATAAAGAAAGTAGTCGAACCATATTTTGTAAAGGCTAAAAAACTGAATAAATTTTTATCCATC
CAGCGCGGCGTTACAATCCGTGGCCCATGTCACGCACGGCTTTCAAAGAAAAAAAAACAGTCTGTTTGCG
CGACATCGATCTGGCAAAAATCCTAAAAACGACTATGCGTGGCTCACTTTATATTAATATGAAAAATACA
AACTTGGTGGTGCAGGTGCTGCAGAGGCCATCGATGAAGAAGTGGAGGCCTTGTTGTCGATCTACAAAAT
TGTATGGTTGTTTGAGATTTTCCTTGAAACGCTCTCAATCTTGGATATGATATAAATTCTGGATAAGATA
TGATGGATATGATCTATGTTTGATAGAGTGCATTTGAAAGGATAACGGCCCTGCAGACATTTTTGAAAAA
ATAACAAACATTTAATTTTCTCACTCGTTTAGGCTATTCCCCTATTTTTGATATTCCTTCGCACATATGA
AAACTACTTTTTTTCGAAACTGTTAACTCCAGAATTTATAAATCTATAGCCCTTACTTGATTATTTATTA
TCATGGTTACTCACCTCATGTCTCTTTCTCTTTTCAAGAAGTCTTCGTTCATATCTGTTGTCTCTTTCCT
CCTTTTGAATCTCTGCTTTGCTCTTCGCCATTGTTTCCTGAAAATAATGTAACTTGAATTGTGTAATATA
CTTTTTTAATTTGAATTTGGCTTGTAACGCGGAATCACTACGTGCGGGATCATTTCTTACTAGAAAACCC
AGAAAATGCCATATTTCACTTATCTCGGGGTCATTTCTAATTAGAAAAGCTACAAAAACCATTTCTAATT
ACGGTGACTTTAGAACTGGTCGAAATAGCTAATTAGAAATGGGTTTTTGCTAATTAGAGGTGACTCTATG
TTATCTGAGTAAGCCTCGTTTGTATGTAAACTCACAGTACTAATAAATGCAAGACACCCGGGTTTGTCTA
GATATGAAATAATTGAAATATCAATTCTGACAGACAATAATGGTAATCTTGATAAGGAGTTCCACGCCCA
GGAGAACACGTTAGTTTTCTTGTTTTTGATTGCGTGCGTTATTTTGGAGAAAAACTCGATTTTTTACAAA
ATAATTTTTTGAAAGGAACACTGTTCAATAAGTTTTGTCTTTTTTCTCAGTTGTGATACGGTTTTTTATT
CTTTTTTGTAGTTATACAGAAGACCGTTACGAAACAGACTGATATCGAAACAAACACTGATCTTACTTGC
ACTTATAATACGACTCACTAGTAGGAACAGTTATGTTTGGTATATTGGGAATGTATTCTGTCATTTAAGG
CAAAAACCCCATAGACACTACTCCACTTTCAAATTATCAACTTCTACTCACCTTCCACTGAGCCTCAAAC
CCAAACCTTCTTCCGATCTTTCTTGCATCGTGCTCATCAATACTTGTGATTTTAGCAAGAAAAACGCCGT
CCTCGAAATCTTGACAAACAATAGGGGAAACCCCAAAAAGCAAAAGCAGGAAAATTAATTTCATAAACTT
TCACTTGATTGAAAAATTCCAAAAATACTCCAAAACTTTTTCACGATGAGCATGATTTGACGTCATGAGA
GGCCCAGACGTGCGAAGAAATAAAAATTGCGGTCATAAACTGAAACGTAACATATGATAAGGTATTTTGT
GTGCGGTTTTTTCTATGATGTTTCAAAAAAATTTATCAGAAGTAAAAAACATAAGAAGTGTACACAGAAC
ATTGTGTAGATTTTGGGATAGAATTATTATTAATGGGGGGAGGGAGCACAATTTTTTTCGACTTTTTATT
ACGAATTAATTCTATTTTTGAATCTACACAATTTCATTGTTAGAGGTGACTTAAAAGAAGCTAAAAAACA
AAGAAATTAAGAGAAGTTTTTTGATAATAACAAAAATAGGGGGTGGGAGCACAGGGAGAAAGAGCATGTA
GGGATGTTGAAGAGTAATTGGACTTAGAAGTCAGAGGCACGGGCGCGAGATGGCGATCTGATGACAGCGG
CCGATGCGGAGCTTCGCGATGCGCTAGCTCCACGCGTTGCAGATCTTTATTTTTTCGCGGGTGAAACGAC
TCCTGGTTTGTACAAAGCCAGCAGTTCATCCACCTTTTTACGTGTGCCGCCGTTGCTGCTTATACTGCGT
CGAACTTTGACGACATGCAATTTTGCGCGCTGATACCACTCACGCGTTAACATCGTATCGTGATTGGAGA
TCAGCACTGGAATATGGCGCTCAACCAGACCTTCGGCGATCTCCGCCAGATGCGCTTGTTGTTCAAGCGT
AAAACTGTTTGTGTGATACGCCGTAAAGTTGGCGGTCGCAGACAGCGGTGCATAAGGCGGATCGCAATAG
ACGACGGATGCATCATCTGCGCGCGCCATGCTATCGGCGTAAGACTCACAATAGAAAAAGGCATTCTGCG
CTTTTTCAGCGAAGTGATACAACTCTGCTTCCGGGAAATAGGGTTTTTTGTAGCGGCCGAACGGCACGTT
AAACTCACCGCGCAGATTGTAACGACACAGGCCGTTGTAACCGTAGCGGTTCAAATATAAAAACAGTACC
GCCCGACGGAACGGATCCTGGCTTTTGTTGAACTCTTCGCGGAACTGATAGTAAACCTCGGCGCAATTTG
TTTCGGGAACAAACAGCTCGCGTGCGGCCTGTACGTACTCATCAGTACGCATCTTCACAATGTTATAGAG
ACTGATCAGGTCGCTATTGATATCGGCAAGGATATAACGAGAAAAGTCGGTGTTGAGAAACACCGACCCG
GCACCTACAAAAGGCTCAACCAGACATTCGCCCTTGGGCAAATGCCGTTTAATATCATCAAGCAGGGGAT
ACTTGCCCCCTGCCCACTTCAAAAAAGCGCGATTTTTCTTGCCGGGTGCCAGATCCTCTTCAGAGATGAG
TTTCTGTTCGCCGGCATCCCCCGGGCATTTGTATAGTTCATCCATGCCATGTGTAATCCCAGCAGCTGTT
ACAAACTCAAGAAGGACCATGTGGTCTCTCTTTTCGTTGGGATCTTTCGAAAGGGCAGATTGTGTGGACA
GGTAATGGTTGTCTGGTAAAAGGACAGGGCCATCGCCAATTGGAGTATTTTGTTGATAATGGTCTGCTAG
TTGAACGCTTCCATCTTCAATGTTGTGTCTAATTTTGAAGTTCTGAAAATTTAAATCAGATTAGTTAGTT
AGTAAAATCATGTTTAAACTTACAACTTTGATTCCATTCTTTTGTTTGTCTGCCATGATGTATACATTGT
GTGAGTTATAGTTGTATTCCAATTTGTGTCCAAGAATGTTTCCATCTTCTTTAAAATCAATACCTTTTAA
CTCGATTCTATTAACAAGGGTATCACCTTCAAACTTGACTTCAGCACCTGAAAATTTAAATATGTATGGT
TAGTTAGTACCGAACTGTTTAAACTTACGTGTCTTGTAGTTCCCGTCATCTTTGAAAAATATAGTTCTTT
CCTGTACATAACCTTCGGGCATGGCACTCTTGAAAAAGTCATGCCGTTTCATATGATCTGGGTATCTCGA
GAAGCATTGAACACCATAACAGAAAGTAGTGACAAGTGTTGGCTGAAAATTTAAATAATCAGGGTTAGTT
AGTATATATATGTTTAAACTTACCCATGGAACAGGTAGTTTTCCAGTAGTGCAAATAAATTTAAGGGTAA
GTTTTCCGTATGTTGCATCACCTTCACCCTCTCCACTGACAGAAAATTTGTGCCCATTAACATCACCATC
TAATTCAACAAGAATTGGGACAACTCCAGTGAAAAGTTCTTCTCCTTTACTCATTTTTTCTACCGGTACC
GCCCCCTCGAGGTCGACGGTATCGATAAGCTTGATATCGAATTCCTGCAGCCCGGGGGATCCGATGAGGA
TTTTCGAAGTTTTTTAGATGCACTAGAACAAAGCGTGTTGGCTTCCTCTGAGCCCGCTTTCCTTATATAC
CCGCATTCTGCAGCCTTACAGAATGTTCTAGAAGGTCCTAGATGCATTCGTTTGAAAATACTCCCGGTGG
GTGCAAAGAGACGCAGACGGAAAATGTATCTGGGTCTCTTTATTGTGTACACTACTTTTCCATGTACCGA
ATGTGAGTCGCCCTCCTTTTGCAACAAGCAGCTCGAATGTTCTAGAAAAAGGTGGAAAATAGTATAAATA
CCGTTGAAAATAAATACCGAACAACATTTGCTCTAATTGTGAAATTAGAAATCTTCAAACTATAATCATG
TCACTTTACCACTATTTCCGTCCAGCTCAACGTTCCGTTTTTGGTGATCCTCTAGAGTCGACCTGCAGGC
ATGCAAGCTTGGCGGCCGCTACCTGCAGGATATCTGGATCCACGAAGCTTCCCATGGTGACGTCACCGGT
TCTAGATACCTAGGTGAGCTCTGGTACCCTCTAGTCAAGGCCTTAAGTGAGTCGTATTACGTAGCCCGGG
CCTAGTTCTAGACATTCTCTAATGAAAAAATCTTTCAGTTGAAATTGAAAATGAGTTAAAGTTGGAGTTT
TTATTGAAAACAGATTTCCGTGTGATTAGTGTTTTTAGCGAGTGTGACAGGACAGCGAAAAAATATAGAA
ACAAGGGGGGAACTGAAAAGCTTAGGAATGCATTGAACATGAGAAGGGGAAGGGGAAGGAACAAACTAGA
CAGGAATTATTGGAATTTAATCACATTTGGAGTTTTTTTTCTATTCGACAGAATAATTATCCAGAACATT
TTTGTATTAAATATTTATGCATCATATGAGTAGTCGGCTTTGTTGTGCATGACGAGTTTGTTATCGACGA
AATAGAAGCTGTCAGAACGAGTCTCGTTTGGATTGTTGATCATGTCGTCCACTGAAAAAGAGATTAGTCT
TTTGAATTGTACTTTTTAGAATAATGACTCACTGAGTTGTTGAGAGAGTTGAGGGAACTCATAGATATGT
TCACAGTTGTTTCGTGAATTCGGAATACAGAATCCGAATTCAAAGTCAAAACACTTCAGAAGGCGATCTT
TGAAGAAGTGACGTTCGATCATTCGGAAATGATGGATTGGGATGTCTCCTACTTTGAATTCCACAGTTGC
TCCGACCGTTTTGAGTTTCAAAAAGTTTGGAGCAAATCTATAACGCACGTATCTTGCCGACTCCTGTGGC
GACTCATCATTCTCCTGATCGTTCTCCGGTTTGGCGATCTCGAAAAGCACTTGCTCAGTGTCCAGATCAC
GGATTTGGAACTTGGTGAACTCGATGTTATAGATGTTCGCAGATGGGGAGCATAAGAATCCTAAATTTAT
GTTTTAAACTGAAATCCAAAGGGAGCAAGATACCTTGAGTGATTCCCGGAAGTGCTAAAACGTCGTTCGG
AGTGATTTGAGCTTTCTTCGCAAGCTCCGATTCCGTTGTGATTCCTTGTTCGGTGCTTGGTGGTGGCCGT
GGCATCTGGAAATATGGAAAAGTTCAACAAAAAGAAAAGAGAAAAGAATGAAATCGGATATCAAGAGTTA
GTTGAGCGGTTTCTCTAGTTTTCTGAGTCTCACCTGCGACGGGAAGGTCGCCGAGCCGGGTGGAATCGAT
CGTTGTTGCTCGGCTTTCATATCGGTTTGGTTGGAAGCGGCTGAAAACGGAAAGAAGTGGAAGAAGGAAA
AGAGTGTGGTGTGACAGGAAAATGGTAATTAGAGGGTGCCAAATAACCAGCTATATTTTGTTTTTTTTTG
AAAACATTTTTAAAAAGAAAAATACGATAATGATATCAGATGGATTTCCGGAAAACTGGTATGAAAAATT
TCAACCTTTTTGAGTACATGTAATCAAAATACACTTTGTAAATTATCATTTTTATTGAAACTCCACCATT
TTTCTATTTATAACGCTAATAATTTGAAAAAGAAACC
